>Addgene plasmid #157034 | pD649-HAsp-MXRA5(Trunc2)-Fc(DAPA)-AviTag-6xHis | depositor full sequence | sequence record 303177 | Full Sequence
TTTCAATATTATTGAAGCATTTATCAGGGTTATTGTCTCATGAGCGGATACATATTTGAATGTATTTAGA
AAAATAAACAAATAGGGGTCAGTGTTACAACCAATTAACCAATTCTGAACATTATCGCGAGCCCATTTAT
ACCTGAATATGGCTCATAACACCCCTTGCTCATGACCAAAATCCCTTAACGTGAGTTACGCGCGCGTCGT
TCCACTGAGCGTCAGACCCCGTAGAAAAGATCAAAGGATCTTCTTGAGATCCTTTTTTTCTGCGCGTAAT
CTGCTGCTTGCAAACAAAAAAACCACCGCTACCAGCGGTGGTTTGTTTGCCGGATCAAGAGCTACCAACT
CTTTTTCCGAAGGTAACTGGCTTCAGCAGAGCGCAGATACCAAATACTGTTCTTCTAGTGTAGCCGTAGT
TAGCCCACCACTTCAAGAACTCTGTAGCACCGCCTACATACCTCGCTCTGCTAATCCTGTTACCAGTGGC
TGCTGCCAGTGGCGATAAGTCGTGTCTTACCGGGTTGGACTCAAGACGATAGTTACCGGATAAGGCGCAG
CGGTCGGGCTGAACGGGGGGTTCGTGCACACAGCCCAGCTTGGAGCGAACGACCTACACCGAACTGAGAT
ACCTACAGCGTGAGCTATGAGAAAGCGCCACGCTTCCCGAAGGGAGAAAGGCGGACAGGTATCCGGTAAG
CGGCAGGGTCGGAACAGGAGAGCGCACGAGGGAGCTTCCAGGGGGAAACGCCTGGTATCTTTATAGTCCT
GTCGGGTTTCGCCACCTCTGACTTGAGCGTCGATTTTTGTGATGCTCGTCAGGGGGGCGGAGCCTATGGA
AAAACGCCAGCAACGCGGCCTTTTTACGGTTCCTGGCCTTTTGCTGGCCTTTTGCTCACATGTTCTTTCC
TGCGTTATCCCCTGATTCTGTGGATAACCGTATTACCGCCTTTGAGTGAGCTGATACCGCTCGCCGCAGC
CGAACGACCGAGCGCAGCGAGTCAGTGAGCGAGGAAGCGGAAGGCGAGAGTAGGGAACTGCCAGGCATCA
AACTAAGCAGAAGGCCCCTGACGGATGGCCTTTTTGCGTTTCTACAAACTCTTTCTGTGTTGTAAAACGA
CGGCCAGTCTTAAGCTCGGGCCCCCTGGGCGGTTCTGATAACGAGTAATCGTTAATCCGCAAATAACGTA
AAAACCCGCTTCGGCGGGTTTTTTTATGGGGGGAGTTTAGGGAAAGAGCATTTGTCAGAATATTTAAGGG
CGCCTGTCACTTTGCTTGATATATGAGAATTATTTAACCTTATAAATGAGAAAAAAGCAACGCACTTTAA
ATAAGATACGTTGCTTTTTCGATTGATGAACACCTATAATTAAACTATTCATCTATTATTTATGATTTTT
TGTATATACAATATTTCTAGTTTGTTAAAGAGAATTAAGAAAATAAATCTCGAAAATAATAAAGGGAAAA
TCAGTTTTTGATATCAAAATTATACATGTCAACGATAATACAAAATATAATACAAACTATAAGATGTTAT
CAGTATTTATTATCATTTAGAATAAATTTTGTGTCGCCCTTAATTGTGAGCGGATAACAATTACGAGCTT
CATGCACAGTGGCGTTGACTCAATATTGGCCATTAGCCATATTATTCATTGGTTATATAGCATAAATCAA
TATTGGCTATTGGCCATTGCATACGTTGTATCTATATCATAATATGTACATTTATATTGGCTCATGTCCA
ATATGACCGCCATGTTGGCATTGATTATTGACTAGTTATTAATAGTAATCAATTACGGGGTCATTAGTTC
ATAGCCCATATATGGAGTTCCGCGTTACATAACTTACGGTAAATGGCCCGCCTGGCTGACCGCCCAACGA
CCCCCGCCCATTGACGTCAATAATGACGTATGTTCCCATAGTAACGCCAATAGGGACTTTCCATTGACGT
CAATGGGTGGAGTATTTACGGTAAACTGCCCACTTGGCAGTACATCAAGTGTATCATATGCCAAGTACGC
CCCCTATTGACGTCAATGACGGTAAATGGCCCGCCTGGCATTATGCCCAGTACATGACCTTATGGGACTT
TCCTACTTGGCAGTACATCTACGTATTAGTCATCGCTATTACCATGGTGATGCGGTTTTGGCAGTACATC
AATGGGCGTGGATAGCGGTTTGACTCACGGGGATTTCCAAGTCTCCACCCCATTGACGTCAATGGGAGTT
TGTTTTGGCACCAAAATCAACGGGACTTTCCAAAATGTCGTAACAACTCCGCCCCATTGACGCAAATGGG
CGGTAGGCGTGTACGGTGGGAGGTCTATATAAGCAGAGCTCGTTTAGTGAACCGTCAGATCGCCTGGAGA
CGCCATCCACGCTGTTTTGACCTCCATAGAAGACACCGGGACCGATCCAGCCTCCGCGGCCGGGAACGGT
GCATTGGAACGCGGATTCCCCGTGCCAAGAGTGACGTAAGTACCGCCTATAGAGTCTATAGGCCCACCCC
CTTGGCTTCGTTAGAACGCGGCTACAATTAATACATAACCTTATGTATCATACACATACGATTTAGGTGA
CACTATAGAATAACATCCACTTTGCCTTTCTCTCCACAGGTGTCCACTCCCAGGTCCAACTGCACCTCGG
TTCTATCGAAAACGCGCCTGCTAGCGCCACCATGAAGACCATCATTGCCCTGAGCTACATCTTCTGCCTG
GTGTTCGCTGCGGCCGCCAAAAAAGGCTCTGGCCTGCCTTCTAAGAGAGGCAGAAGGCCTGGCGCCAAAG
CTCTGAGTAGAGTGCGGGAAGATATCGTGGAAGATGAAGGCGGCTCTGGCATGGGCGACGAGGAAAACAC
AAGCAGAAGGCTGCTGCACCCCAAGGACCAAGAGGTGTTCCTGAAAACAAAGGACGACGCCATCAACGGC
GACAAGAAGGCCAAGAAAGGCAGACGGAAGCTGAAGCTGTGGAAGCACAGCGAGAAAGAACCCGAGACAA
ACGTGGCCGAGGGCAGAAGAGTGTTTGAGAGCCGGCGGAGAATCAACATGGCCAACAAGCAGATCAACCC
CGAGAGATGGGCCGACATTCTGGCCAAAGTGCGGGGCAAGAATCTGCCTAAGGGAACCGAAGTGCCTCCT
CTGATCAAGACCACCTCTCCACCTAGCCTGAGCCTGGAAGTGACCCCTCCTTTTCCTGCCATCTCACCTC
CAAGCGCCTCTCCAGTGCAGACAGTGACAAGCGCCGAGGAATCTTCTGCCGATGTGCCTCTGCTGGGAGA
AGAGGAACACGTGCTGGGAACAATCAGCAGCGCCTCTATGGGCCTCGAGCACAACCATAATGGCGTGATC
CTGGTGGAACCCGAAGTGACCAGCACACCTCTGGAAGAGGTGGTGGACGACCTGAGCGAGAAAACCGAGG
AAATCACCAGCACCGAGGGCGACCTTAAGGGAACAGCCGCTCCTACACTGATCAGCGAGCCTTACGAGCC
CTCTCCAACACTGCACACCCTGGACACAGTGTACGAGAAGCCCACACACGAGGAAACAGCCACTGAAGGC
TGGTCCGCTGCAGATGTGGGAAGCTCTCCTGAGCCTACAAGCAGCGAGTACGAACCTCCTCTGGATGCCG
TGTCTCTGGCCGAGTCTGAGCCCATGCAGTACTTCGACCCCGACCTGGAAACAAAGAGCCAGCCTGACGA
GGACAAAATGAAGGAAGATACGTTCGCCCACCTGACGCCTACACCTACCATCTGGGTCAACGATAGCAGC
ACCAGCCAGCTGTTCGAGGATAGCACAATTGGAGAGCCTGGCGTGCCAGGACAGTCTCATCTGCAAGGCC
TGACCGACAACATCCACCTGGTCAAGAGCAGCCTGTCTACCCAGGACACCCTGCTGATCAAAAAGGGCAT
GAAGGAAATGAGCCAGACACTGCAAGGCGGCAACATGCTGGAAGGCGACCCTACACACAGCAGATCTAGC
GAGAGCGAGGGCCAAGAGAGCAAGAGCATCACCCTGCCTGATAGCACCCTGGGCATCATGAGCAGCATGA
GCCCTGTGAAGAAGCCCGCCGAGACAACAGTGGGCACACTGCTGGATAAGGATACCACCACCGCCACCAC
CACACCTAGACAGAAAGTGGCCCCTAGCTCCACCATGAGCACACACCCTAGCAGAAGAAGGCCTAACGGA
AGGCGGAGACTGCGGCCCAACAAGTTCAGACACAGACACAAACAGACCCCTCCAACCACATTCGCCCCTA
GCGAGACATTCAGCACCCAGCCTACACAGGCCCCTGACATCAAGATCAGCAGCCAGGTGGAAAGCAGCCT
GGTGCCTACAGCCTGGGTCGACAATACCGTGAACACCCCTAAGCAGCTCGAGATGGAAAAGAACGCCGAG
CCTACCAGCAAGGGCACCCCTAGAAGAAAGCACGGCAAGCGGCCTAACAAGCACAGATACACCCCTAGCA
CCGTGTCTAGCAGAGCCAGCGGAAGCAAGCCTTCTCCATCTCCTGAGAACAAGCACCGGAACATCGTGAC
CCCTTCCAGCGAGACAATCCTGCTGCCTCGGACAGTGTCTCTGAAAACAGAGGGCCCCTACGACAGCCTG
GACTACATGACCACCACCAGAAAGATCTACAGCAGCTACCCCAAGGTGCAAGAGACTCTGCCCGTGACCT
ACAAGCCAACCAGCGACGGCAAAGAAATCAAGGACGATGTGGCCACCAACGTGGACAAGCACAAGAGCGA
TATCCTGGTCACCGGCGAGTCCATCACCAACGCCATTCCAACCTCCAGATCTCTGGTGTCCACCATGGGC
GAGTTCAAAGAAGAGAGCAGCCCAGTCGGCTTCCCCGGCACACCTACATGGAATCCAAGCAGAACAGCCC
AGCCTGGCAGACTGCAGACAGGCATCCCTGTGACAACCAGCGGCGAGAATCTGACCGATCCTCCACTGCT
GAAAGAACTCGAGGACGTGGACTTCACCAGCGAGTTTCTGTCCTCTCTGACCGTGTCCACACCTTTCCAC
CAAGAGGAAGCCGGCAGCAGCACAACCCTGTCCTCTATTAAGGTGGAAGTGGCCTCCAGCCAGGCCGAGA
CTACAACACTGGATCAGGACCATCTGGAAACCACCGTGGCCATCCTGCTGAGCGAAACCAGACCTCAGAA
TCACACCCCTACCGCCGCTAGGATGAAGGAACCTGCCAGCAGCTCTCCCTCCACCATCCTGATGTCTCTG
GGCCAGACCACAACCACCAAGCCTGCTCTCCCATCTCCAAGAATCTCCCAGGCCAGCCGGGACAGCAAAG
AAAATGTGTTTCTGAACTACGTGGGCAACCCCGAAACCGAGGCCACACCTGTGAACAATGAGGGCACACA
GCACATGAGCGGCCCCAATGAGCTGAGCACACCTAGCAGCGACCAGGACGCCTTCAATCTGAGCACCAAG
CTGGAACTGGAAAAACAGGTGTTCGGCAGCAGAAGCCTGCCTAGAGGCCCTGACTCTCAGAGACAGGATG
GAAGAGTGCACGCCAGCCACCAGCTTACCAGAGTGCCTGCCAAACCTATCCTGCCAACAGCTACAGTGCG
GCTGCCTGAGATGTCTACACAGAGCGCCAGCCGGTACTTCGTGACCTCTCAGTCTCCTCGGCACTGGACC
AACAAGCCCGAGATCACAACATACCCTAGCGGAGCCCTGCCAGAGAACAAACAGTTCACAACCCCTCGGC
TGTCCAGCACCACAATTCCTCTGCCTCTGCACATGTCCAAGCCTAGCATCCCCAGCAAGTTCACCGACAG
ACGGACCGACCAGTTCAACGGCTACAGCAAAGTGTTCGGAAACAACAACATCCCCGAGGCCAGAAATCCC
GTGGGCAAGCCACCTTCTCCTAGAATCCCTCACTACAGCAACGGCCGGCTGCCATTCTTCACCAACAAGA
CCCTGAGCTTCCCTCAGCTGGGAGTGACCAGAAGGCCACAGATCCCTACATCTCCCGCTCCAGTGATGCG
CGAGAGAAAAGTGATCCCCGGCAGCTACAACAGAATCCACAGCCACAGCACCTTTCACCTGGACTTTGGA
CCTCCAGCTCCTCCTCTGCTGCACACACCTCAGACAACAGGCAGCCCAAGCACCAACCTGCAGAACATCC
CTATGGTGTCCTCCACACAGAGCAGCATCAGCTTCATCACCAGCTCTGTGCAGAGCAGCGGCTCCTTTCA
CCAGAGCAGCTCCAAGTTTTTTGCCGGCGGACCTCCTGCCTCCAAGTTCTGGTCCCTGGGAGAGAAAGGC
GCGCCGGGCGGCGACAAGACCCACACCTGCCCCCCCTGCCCAGCTCCAGAACTGCTGGGAGGGCCTTCCG
TGTTCCTGTTCCCCCCCAAGCCCAAGGACACCCTGATGATCAGCAGGACCCCCGAGGTGACCTGCGTGGT
GGTGGCCGTGTCCCACGAGGACCCAGAGGTGAAGTTCAACTGGTACGTGGACGGCGTGGAGGTGCACAAC
GCCAAGACCAAGCCCAGAGAGGAGCAGTACAACAGCACCTACAGGGTGGTGTCCGTGCTGACCGTGCTGC
ACCAGGACTGGCTGAACGGCAAAGAATACAAGTGCAAAGTCTCCAACAAGGCCCTGGCTGCCCCAATCGA
AAAGACAATCAGCAAGGCCAAGGGCCAGCCACGGGAGCCCCAGGTGTACACCCTGCCCCCCAGCCGGGAG
GAGATGACCAAGAACCAGGTGTCCCTGACCTGTCTGGTGAAGGGCTTCTACCCCAGCGATATCGCCGTGG
AGTGGGAGAGCAACGGCCAGCCCGAGAACAACTACAAGACCACCCCCCCAGTGCTGGACAGCGACGGCAG
CTTCTTCCTGTACAGCAAGCTGACCGTGGACAAGTCCAGGTGGCAGCAGGGCAACGTGTTCAGCTGCAGC
GTGATGCACGAGGCCCTGCACAACCACTACACCCAGAAGTCCCTGAGCCTGAGCCCCGGCGGCAGCGGTC
TTAATGATATTTTCGAGGCTCAGAAGATTGAGTGGCATGAACACCACCACCATCACCACTAAGGCCGGCC
TGTAGTCACTGGCACAACGCGTTACCCGGTAAGCCAATCGGGTATACACGGTCGTCATACTGCAGACAGG
GTTCTTCTACTTTGCAAGATAGTCTTGAGTAGTAAAATAAATAGATAGAGAAAATCAGCCTCGACTGTGC
CTTCTAGTTGCCAGCCATCTGTTGTTTGCCCCTCCCCCGTGCCTTCCTTGACCCTGGAAGGTGCCACTCC
CACTGTCCTTTCCTAATAAAATGAGGAAATTGCATCACAACACTCAACCCTATCTCGGTCTATTCTTTTG
ATTTATAAGGGATTTTGCCGATTTCGGCCTATTGGTTAAAAAATGAGCTGATTTAACAAAAATTTAACGC
GAATTAATTCTGTGGAATGTGTGTCAGTTAGGGTGTGGAAAGTCCCCAGGCTCCCCAGCAGGCAGAAGTA
TGCAAAGCATGCATCTCAATTAGTCAGCAACCAGGTGTGGAAAGTCCCCAGGCTCCCCAGCAGGCAGAAG
TATGCAAAGCATGCATCTCAATTAGTCAGCAACCATAGTCCCGCCCCTAACTCCGCCCATCCCGCCCCTA
ACTCCGCCCAGTTCCGCCCATTCTCCGCCCCATGGCTGACTAATTTTTTTTATTTATGCAGAGGCCGAGG
CCGCCTCTGCCTCTGAGCTATTCCAGAAGTAGTGAGGAGGCTTTTTTGGAGGCCTAGGCTTTTGCAAAAA
GCTCCCGGGAGCTTGTATATCCATTTTCGGATCTGATCAGCACGTGTTGACAATTAATCATCGGCATAGT
ATATCGGCATAGTATAATACGACAAGGTGAGGAACTAAACCATGACCGAGTACAAGCCCACGGTGCGCCT
CGCCACCCGCGACGACGTCCCCAGGGCCGTACGCACCCTCGCCGCCGCGTTCGCCGACTACCCCGCCACG
CGCCACACCGTCGATCCGGACCGCCACATCGAGCGGGTCACCGAGCTGCAAGAACTCTTCCTCACGCGCG
TCGGGCTCGACATCGGCAAGGTGTGGGTCGCGGACGACGGCGCCGCGGTGGCGGTCTGGACCACGCCGGA
GAGCGTCGAAGCGGGGGCGGTGTTCGCCGAGATCGGCCCGCGCATGGCCGAGTTGAGCGGTTCCCGGCTG
GCCGCGCAGCAACAGATGGAAGGCCTCCTGGCGCCGCACCGGCCCAAGGAGCCCGCGTGGTTCCTGGCCA
CCGTCGGCGTCTCGCCCGACCACCAGGGCAAGGGTCTGGGCAGCGCCGTCGTGCTCCCCGGAGTGGAGGC
GGCCGAGCGCGCCGGGGTGCCCGCCTTCCTGGAGACATCCGCGCCCCGCAACCTCCCCTTCTACGAGCGG
CTCGGCTTCACCGTCACCGCCGACGTCGAGGTGCCCGAAGGACCGCGCACCTGGTGCATGACCCGCAAGC
CCGGTGCCTGACACGTGCTACGAGATTTCGATTCCACCGCCGCCTTCTATGAAAGGTTGGGCTTCGGAAT
CGTTTTCCGGGACGCCGGCTGGATGATCCTCCAGCGCGGGGATCTCATGCTGGAGTTCTTCGCCCACCCC
AACTTGTTTATTGCAGCTTATAATGGTTACAAATAAAGCAATAGCATCACAAATTTCACAAATAAAGCAT
TTTTTTCACTGCATTCTAGTTGTGGTTTGTCCAAACTCATCAATGTATCTTATCATGTCTGTATACCGTC
GACCTCTAGCTAGAGCTTGGCGTAATCATGGTCATTACCAATGCTTAATCAGTGAGGCACCTATCTCAGC
GATCTGTCTATTTCGTTCATCCATAGTTGCCTGACTCCCCGTCGTGTAGATAACTACGATACGGGAGGGC
TTACCATCTGGCCCCAGCGCTGCGATGATACCGCGAGAACCACGCTCACCGGCTCCGGATTTATCAGCAA
TAAACCAGCCAGCCGGAAGGGCCGAGCGCAGAAGTGGTCCTGCAACTTTATCCGCCTCCATCCAGTCTAT
TAATTGTTGCCGGGAAGCTAGAGTAAGTAGTTCGCCAGTTAATAGTTTGCGCAACGTTGTTGCCATCGCT
ACAGGCATCGTGGTGTCACGCTCGTCGTTTGGTATGGCTTCATTCAGCTCCGGTTCCCAACGATCAAGGC
GAGTTACATGATCCCCCATGTTGTGCAAAAAAGCGGTTAGCTCCTTCGGTCCTCCGATCGTTGTCAGAAG
TAAGTTGGCCGCAGTGTTATCACTCATGGTTATGGCAGCACTGCATAATTCTCTTACTGTCATGCCATCC
GTAAGATGCTTTTCTGTGACTGGTGAGTACTCAACCAAGTCATTCTGAGAATAGTGTATGCGGCGACCGA
GTTGCTCTTGCCCGGCGTCAATACGGGATAATACCGCGCCACATAGCAGAACTTTAAAAGTGCTCATCAT
TGGAAAACGTTCTTCGGGGCGAAAACTCTCAAGGATCTTACCGCTGTTGAGATCCAGTTCGATGTAACCC
ACTCGTGCACCCAACTGATCTTCAGCATCTTTTACTTTCACCAGCGTTTCTGGGTGAGCAAAAACAGGAA
GGCAAAATGCCGCAAAAAAGGGAATAAGGGCGACACGGAAATGTTGAATACTCATATTCTTCCTT
Features (pLannotate 1.2.2; 21 found; start..end, strand, type, name):
    119..143     -  CDS            KanR (fragment): aminoglycoside phosphotransferase; aph(3')-Ia; confers resistance to kanamycin
    254..842     +  rep_origin     ori: high-copy-number ColE1/pMB1/pBR322/pUC origin of replication
   1067..1084    +  terminator     rrnB T2 terminator (fragment): transcription terminator T2 from the E. coli rrnB gene
   1109..1128    -  CDS            lacZα (fragment): LacZα fragment of β-galactosidase; lacZ fragment
   1584..1600    +  protein_bind   lac operator: The lac repressor binds to the lac operator to inhibit transcription in E. coli. This inhibition can be relieved by adding lactose or isopropyl-β-D-thiogalactopyranoside (IPTG). lac repressor encoded by lacI
   1843..2146    +  enhancer       CMV enhancer: human cytomegalovirus immediate early enhancer
   2147..2350    +  promoter       CMV promoter: human cytomegalovirus (CMV) immediate early promoter
   2486..2529    +  intron         CMV intron (fragment): modified intron A from human cytomegalovirus
   2581..2599    +  promoter       SP6 promoter: promoter for bacteriophage SP6 RNA polymerase
   2603..2640    +  CDS            IgH signal sequence (fragment): signal sequence from the mouse immunoglobulin heavy chain variable region
   2749..6297    +  CDS            MXRA5 (fragment): MXRA5_HUMAN - Experimental evidence at protein level: Swiss-Prot protein existence level 1. In kidney, has anti-inflammatory and anti-fibrotic properties by limiting the induction of chemokines, fibronectin and collagen expression in response to TGB1 and pro-inflammatory stimuli. From Homo sapiens (Human).
   6313..6990    +  CDS            IGHG1 (fragment): IGHG1_HUMAN - Experimental evidence at protein level: Swiss-Prot protein existence level 1. Constant region of immunoglobulin heavy chains. Immunoglobulins, also known as antibodies, are membrane-bound or secreted glycoproteins produced by B lymphocytes. In the recognition phase of humoral immunity, the membrane-bound immunoglobulins serve as receptors which, upon binding of a specific antigen, trigger the clonal expansion and differentiation of B lymphocytes into immunoglobulins- secreting plasma cells. Secreted immunoglobulins mediate the effector phase of humoral immunity, which results in
   7205..7316    +  polyA_signal   bGH poly(A) signal: bovine growth hormone polyadenylation signal
   7317..7425    +  rep_origin     f1 ori (fragment): f1 bacteriophage origin of replication; arrow indicates direction of (+) strand synthesis
   7439..7768    +  promoter       SV40 promoter: SV40 enhancer and early promoter
   7816..7863    +  promoter       EM7 promoter: synthetic bacterial promoter&nbsp
   7882..8481    +  CDS            PuroR (fragment): puromycin N-acetyltransferase; pac from Streptomyces; confers resistance to puromycin
   8491..8616    +  CDS            ble (fragment): BLE_KLEPN - Experimental evidence at protein level: Swiss-Prot protein existence level 1. Binding protein with a strong affinity to the bleomycin family of antibiotics. Binds to CL990; an antimitotic-antibiotic compound. From Klebsiella pneumoniae.
   8611..8732    +  polyA_signal   SV40 poly(A) signal: SV40 polyadenylation signal
   8785..9645    -  CDS            AmpR: β-lactamase; bla; confers resistance to ampicillin, carbenicillin, and related antibiotics
   9648..89      -  promoter       AmpR promoter (fragment) (across the origin): bla
