[The description below was written by a language model from this plasmid's Addgene catalogue record and pLannotate feature annotations shown in this document.]
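Description:
pD649-HAsp-MXRA5(Trunc2)-Fc(DAPA)-AviTag-6xHis is a mammalian expression plasmid built on the pD649 backbone for producing a secreted, Fc-fused fragment of the human cell-surface/matrix protein MXRA5. It is maintained in E. coli at high copy through a ColE1/pUC-type origin and selected with ampicillin via a full-length β-lactamase gene. The annotation also picks up short remnants of KanR, lacZα, an rrnB terminator and an f1 origin, which appear to be backbone vestiges rather than functional parts.

Expression is driven by the CMV immediate-early enhancer and promoter, followed by a fragment of CMV intron A and an SP6 promoter that can serve for in vitro transcription or as a sequencing primer site. The open reading frame begins with a signal peptide (named HAsp in the construct; the annotation software matches part of it to an immunoglobulin heavy-chain leader) that directs the product into the secretory pathway. A 3,549 bp truncated portion of the MXRA5 extracellular region ("Trunc2") sits between preserved NotI and AscI cloning sites and is fused in frame to the human IgG1 Fc carrying the D265A and P329A (DAPA) substitutions, which are generally used to blunt Fc effector functions. According to the record, an AviTag for site-specific biotinylation and a 6xHis tag for metal-affinity purification follow the Fc, although neither is annotated separately in the feature table. A bGH polyadenylation signal ends the transcript.

A second cassette with SV40 and EM7 promoters, a puromycin N-acetyltransferase gene and an SV40 poly(A) signal could allow puromycin selection in mammalian cells. The plasmid belongs to a collection used for mapping extracellular interactions among human IgSF cell-surface proteins. The depositor notes that some members of the collection may carry an IS4-like transposase insertion upstream of the CMV promoter, but none is annotated here.
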