Addgene plasmid #157034: pD649-HAsp-MXRA5(Trunc2)-Fc(DAPA)-AviTag-6xHis
Purpose: Mammalian expression of cell-surface protein partial extracellular domain fused to Fc(DAPA)-Avi-6xHis. Protein is secreted from cells.
Depositing lab: Chris Garcia. Depositing organization: Stanford University. Publication: A Human IgSF Cell-Surface Interactome Reveals a Complex Network of Protein-Protein Interactions. Wojtowicz WM, Vielmetter J, Fernandes RA, Siepe DH, Eastman CL, Chisholm GB, Cox S, Klock H, Anderson PW, Rue SM, Miller JJ, Glaser SM, Bragstad ML, Vance J, Lam AW, Lesley SA, Zinn K, Garcia KC. Cell. 2020 Aug 20;182(4):1027-1043.e17. doi: 10.1016/j.cell.2020.07.025. PubMed 32822567.
Backbone
  Vector backbone: pD649
  Backbone size w/o insert (bp): 6106
  Vector type: Mammalian Expression
Growth in bacteria
  Bacterial resistance: Ampicillin, 100 μg/mL
  Growth temperature: 37°C
  Growth strain: DH5alpha
  Copy number: High Copy
Gene/Insert
  Gene/Insert name: MXRA5
  Species: H. sapiens (human)
  Insert size (bp): 3549
  Mutation: Fc region of human IgG contains D265A and P329A mutations (DAPA)
  Entrez Gene: MXRA5
  Promoter: CMV/SP6
  Tag / fusion protein: Fc(DAPA)-AviTag-6xHis (C terminal on backbone)
  Cloning method: Restriction Enzyme; 5′ cloning site GCGGCCGC (not destroyed); 3′ cloning site GGCGCGCC (not destroyed)
  Sequencing primers: 5′ ATTTAGGTGACACTATAG; 3′ CACGTACCAGTTGAACTTCACC
Resource information
  A portion of this plasmid was derived from a plasmid made by: synthesis by ThermoFisher
Terms and licenses: Academic/Nonprofit Terms; Industry Terms: Not Available to Industry
Depositor comments: Some plasmids in this collection may have an IS4-like element ISVsa5 family transposase upstream of the CMV promoter.
How to cite: pD649-HAsp-MXRA5(Trunc2)-Fc(DAPA)-AviTag-6xHis was a gift from Chris Garcia (Addgene plasmid # 157034 ; http://n2t.net/addgene:157034 ; RRID:Addgene_157034)
