>Addgene plasmid #157034 | pD649-HAsp-MXRA5(Trunc2)-Fc(DAPA)-AviTag-6xHis | depositor partial sequence | sequence record 303178 | insert (extracellular domain truncation)
AAAAAAGGCTCTGGCCTGCCTTCTAAGAGAGGCAGAAGGCCTGGCGCCAAAGCTCTGAGTAGAGTGCGGG
AAGATATCGTGGAAGATGAAGGCGGCTCTGGCATGGGCGACGAGGAAAACACAAGCAGAAGGCTGCTGCA
CCCCAAGGACCAAGAGGTGTTCCTGAAAACAAAGGACGACGCCATCAACGGCGACAAGAAGGCCAAGAAA
GGCAGACGGAAGCTGAAGCTGTGGAAGCACAGCGAGAAAGAACCCGAGACAAACGTGGCCGAGGGCAGAA
GAGTGTTTGAGAGCCGGCGGAGAATCAACATGGCCAACAAGCAGATCAACCCCGAGAGATGGGCCGACAT
TCTGGCCAAAGTGCGGGGCAAGAATCTGCCTAAGGGAACCGAAGTGCCTCCTCTGATCAAGACCACCTCT
CCACCTAGCCTGAGCCTGGAAGTGACCCCTCCTTTTCCTGCCATCTCACCTCCAAGCGCCTCTCCAGTGC
AGACAGTGACAAGCGCCGAGGAATCTTCTGCCGATGTGCCTCTGCTGGGAGAAGAGGAACACGTGCTGGG
AACAATCAGCAGCGCCTCTATGGGCCTCGAGCACAACCATAATGGCGTGATCCTGGTGGAACCCGAAGTG
ACCAGCACACCTCTGGAAGAGGTGGTGGACGACCTGAGCGAGAAAACCGAGGAAATCACCAGCACCGAGG
GCGACCTTAAGGGAACAGCCGCTCCTACACTGATCAGCGAGCCTTACGAGCCCTCTCCAACACTGCACAC
CCTGGACACAGTGTACGAGAAGCCCACACACGAGGAAACAGCCACTGAAGGCTGGTCCGCTGCAGATGTG
GGAAGCTCTCCTGAGCCTACAAGCAGCGAGTACGAACCTCCTCTGGATGCCGTGTCTCTGGCCGAGTCTG
AGCCCATGCAGTACTTCGACCCCGACCTGGAAACAAAGAGCCAGCCTGACGAGGACAAAATGAAGGAAGA
TACGTTCGCCCACCTGACGCCTACACCTACCATCTGGGTCAACGATAGCAGCACCAGCCAGCTGTTCGAG
GATAGCACAATTGGAGAGCCTGGCGTGCCAGGACAGTCTCATCTGCAAGGCCTGACCGACAACATCCACC
TGGTCAAGAGCAGCCTGTCTACCCAGGACACCCTGCTGATCAAAAAGGGCATGAAGGAAATGAGCCAGAC
ACTGCAAGGCGGCAACATGCTGGAAGGCGACCCTACACACAGCAGATCTAGCGAGAGCGAGGGCCAAGAG
AGCAAGAGCATCACCCTGCCTGATAGCACCCTGGGCATCATGAGCAGCATGAGCCCTGTGAAGAAGCCCG
CCGAGACAACAGTGGGCACACTGCTGGATAAGGATACCACCACCGCCACCACCACACCTAGACAGAAAGT
GGCCCCTAGCTCCACCATGAGCACACACCCTAGCAGAAGAAGGCCTAACGGAAGGCGGAGACTGCGGCCC
AACAAGTTCAGACACAGACACAAACAGACCCCTCCAACCACATTCGCCCCTAGCGAGACATTCAGCACCC
AGCCTACACAGGCCCCTGACATCAAGATCAGCAGCCAGGTGGAAAGCAGCCTGGTGCCTACAGCCTGGGT
CGACAATACCGTGAACACCCCTAAGCAGCTCGAGATGGAAAAGAACGCCGAGCCTACCAGCAAGGGCACC
CCTAGAAGAAAGCACGGCAAGCGGCCTAACAAGCACAGATACACCCCTAGCACCGTGTCTAGCAGAGCCA
GCGGAAGCAAGCCTTCTCCATCTCCTGAGAACAAGCACCGGAACATCGTGACCCCTTCCAGCGAGACAAT
CCTGCTGCCTCGGACAGTGTCTCTGAAAACAGAGGGCCCCTACGACAGCCTGGACTACATGACCACCACC
AGAAAGATCTACAGCAGCTACCCCAAGGTGCAAGAGACTCTGCCCGTGACCTACAAGCCAACCAGCGACG
GCAAAGAAATCAAGGACGATGTGGCCACCAACGTGGACAAGCACAAGAGCGATATCCTGGTCACCGGCGA
GTCCATCACCAACGCCATTCCAACCTCCAGATCTCTGGTGTCCACCATGGGCGAGTTCAAAGAAGAGAGC
AGCCCAGTCGGCTTCCCCGGCACACCTACATGGAATCCAAGCAGAACAGCCCAGCCTGGCAGACTGCAGA
CAGGCATCCCTGTGACAACCAGCGGCGAGAATCTGACCGATCCTCCACTGCTGAAAGAACTCGAGGACGT
GGACTTCACCAGCGAGTTTCTGTCCTCTCTGACCGTGTCCACACCTTTCCACCAAGAGGAAGCCGGCAGC
AGCACAACCCTGTCCTCTATTAAGGTGGAAGTGGCCTCCAGCCAGGCCGAGACTACAACACTGGATCAGG
ACCATCTGGAAACCACCGTGGCCATCCTGCTGAGCGAAACCAGACCTCAGAATCACACCCCTACCGCCGC
TAGGATGAAGGAACCTGCCAGCAGCTCTCCCTCCACCATCCTGATGTCTCTGGGCCAGACCACAACCACC
AAGCCTGCTCTCCCATCTCCAAGAATCTCCCAGGCCAGCCGGGACAGCAAAGAAAATGTGTTTCTGAACT
ACGTGGGCAACCCCGAAACCGAGGCCACACCTGTGAACAATGAGGGCACACAGCACATGAGCGGCCCCAA
TGAGCTGAGCACACCTAGCAGCGACCAGGACGCCTTCAATCTGAGCACCAAGCTGGAACTGGAAAAACAG
GTGTTCGGCAGCAGAAGCCTGCCTAGAGGCCCTGACTCTCAGAGACAGGATGGAAGAGTGCACGCCAGCC
ACCAGCTTACCAGAGTGCCTGCCAAACCTATCCTGCCAACAGCTACAGTGCGGCTGCCTGAGATGTCTAC
ACAGAGCGCCAGCCGGTACTTCGTGACCTCTCAGTCTCCTCGGCACTGGACCAACAAGCCCGAGATCACA
ACATACCCTAGCGGAGCCCTGCCAGAGAACAAACAGTTCACAACCCCTCGGCTGTCCAGCACCACAATTC
CTCTGCCTCTGCACATGTCCAAGCCTAGCATCCCCAGCAAGTTCACCGACAGACGGACCGACCAGTTCAA
CGGCTACAGCAAAGTGTTCGGAAACAACAACATCCCCGAGGCCAGAAATCCCGTGGGCAAGCCACCTTCT
CCTAGAATCCCTCACTACAGCAACGGCCGGCTGCCATTCTTCACCAACAAGACCCTGAGCTTCCCTCAGC
TGGGAGTGACCAGAAGGCCACAGATCCCTACATCTCCCGCTCCAGTGATGCGCGAGAGAAAAGTGATCCC
CGGCAGCTACAACAGAATCCACAGCCACAGCACCTTTCACCTGGACTTTGGACCTCCAGCTCCTCCTCTG
CTGCACACACCTCAGACAACAGGCAGCCCAAGCACCAACCTGCAGAACATCCCTATGGTGTCCTCCACAC
AGAGCAGCATCAGCTTCATCACCAGCTCTGTGCAGAGCAGCGGCTCCTTTCACCAGAGCAGCTCCAAGTT
TTTTGCCGGCGGACCTCCTGCCTCCAAGTTCTGGTCCCTGGGAGAGAAA
